Addgene plasmid #244871: pLentiCRISPR V2 SQLE_sg1
Purpose: Knockout of human SQLE
Depositing lab: Alexis Jourdain. Depositing organization: Universite de Lausanne (UNIL). Publication: An updated inventory of genes essential for oxidative phosphorylation identifies a mitochondrial origin in familial Meniere's disease. Harhai M, Foged MM, Zarges C, Landoni JC, Chollet S, Simonelli M, Recazens E, Lisci M, Laban N, Manley S, Riemer J, Lopez-Escamez JA, Lysakowski A, Jourdain AA. Cell Rep. 2025 Jul 25;44(8):116069. doi: 10.1016/j.celrep.2025.116069. PubMed 40714634.
Backbone
  Vector backbone: lentiCRISPR v2 puro
  Backbone manufacturer: Feng Zhang (Addgene #52961)
  Vector type: Lentiviral, CRISPR
  Selectable markers: Puromycin
Growth in bacteria
  Bacterial resistance: Ampicillin, 100 μg/mL
  Growth temperature: 37°C
  Growth strain: NEB Stable
  Copy number: High Copy
Gene/Insert
  Gene/Insert name: SQLE sgRNA
  gRNA/shRNA sequence: GACCCAGAAGTTATCATCGT
  Species: H. sapiens (human)
  Entrez Gene: SQLE
  Promoter: U6
  Cloning method: Restriction Enzyme; 5′ cloning site Unknown (unknown if destroyed)
Resource information
  A portion of this plasmid was derived from a plasmid made by: Integrated DNA Technologies
Terms and licenses: Academic/Nonprofit Terms; Industry Terms: Not Available to Industry
How to cite: pLentiCRISPR V2 SQLE_sg1 was a gift from Alexis Jourdain (Addgene plasmid # 244871 ; http://n2t.net/addgene:244871 ; RRID:Addgene_244871)
