[The description below was written by a language model from this plasmid's Addgene catalogue record and pLannotate feature annotations shown in this document.]
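Description:
pLentiCRISPR V2 SQLE_sg1 is an all-in-one lentiviral CRISPR/Cas9 plasmid built on the lentiCRISPR v2 puro backbone and designed to knock out human SQLE, the gene encoding squalene epoxidase. It is about 13 kb and is propagated in E. coli as a high-copy plasmid through a ColE1/pUC-type origin with ampicillin selection (AmpR). The annotated backbone also carries an f1 origin and an SV40/EM7-driven bleomycin/Zeocin resistance cassette that lies outside the viral transfer region.

The transfer cassette has a third-generation, self-inactivating layout. A CMV enhancer/promoter fused to a truncated HIV-1 5' LTR drives production of the genomic RNA in packaging cells. This is followed by the Ψ packaging signal with a partial gag sequence, the Rev response element for nuclear export, and the cPPT/CTS, which aids nuclear import. The cassette ends in a WPRE, which boosts transcript expression, and a ΔU3 3' LTR, which inactivates the viral promoter after integration.

Between these elements sit two expression units. A human U6 RNA polymerase III promoter drives the SQLE-targeting spacer joined to the Streptococcus pyogenes guide RNA scaffold. An EF-1α core promoter drives S. pyogenes Cas9, followed by a puromycin N-acetyltransferase coding sequence that spans the numbering origin of the sequence record. The feature table does not annotate the linker between Cas9 and PuroR.

After packaging and transduction, a single integrated provirus supplies the guide, the nuclease and puromycin selection. This allows enrichment of transduced human cells in which Cas9 cuts SQLE. The "sg1" in the name suggests it is one of several guides against this gene. The associated publication concerns genes essential for oxidative phosphorylation.
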