Features (pLannotate 1.2.2; 33 found; start..end, strand, type, name):
    582..1170    +  misc_feature   WPRE: woodchuck hepatitis virus posttranscriptional regulatory element
   1221..1240    +  misc_feature   cPPT/CTS (fragment): central polypurine tract and central termination sequence of HIV-1
   1242..1475    +  LTR            3' LTR (ΔU3): self-inactivating 3' long terminal repeat (LTR) from HIV-1
   1507..1731    +  polyA_signal   bGH poly(A) signal: bovine growth hormone polyadenylation signal
   1735..1756    +  promoter       SV40 promoter (fragment): SV40 enhancer and early promoter
   1777..2205    +  rep_origin     f1 ori (sequence partly withheld): f1 bacteriophage origin of replication; arrow indicates direction of (+) strand synthesis
   2219..2548    +  promoter       SV40 promoter: SV40 enhancer and early promoter
   2596..2643    +  promoter       EM7 promoter: synthetic bacterial promoter&nbsp
   2662..3036    +  CDS            BleoR: antibiotic-binding protein; Sh ble from Streptoalloteichus hindustanus; confers resistance to bleomycin, phleomycin, and Zeocin™
   3046..3171    +  CDS            ble (fragment): BLE_KLEPN - Experimental evidence at protein level: Swiss-Prot protein existence level 1. Binding protein with a strong affinity to the bleomycin family of antibiotics. Binds to CL990; an antimitotic-antibiotic compound. From Klebsiella pneumoniae.
   3166..3287    +  polyA_signal   SV40 poly(A) signal: SV40 polyadenylation signal
   3358..3380    -  protein_bind   lac operator (fragment): The lac repressor binds to the lac operator to inhibit transcription in E. coli. This inhibition can be relieved by adding lactose or isopropyl-β-D-thiogalactopyranoside (IPTG). lac repressor encoded by lacI
   3384..3414    -  promoter       lac promoter: promoter for the E. coli lac operon
   3429..3450    -  protein_bind   CAP binding site: CAP binding activates transcription in the presence of cAMP. E. coli catabolite activator protein
   3463..3555    -  CDS            lacI (fragment): lac repressor; lacI; The lac repressor binds to the lac operator to inhibit transcription in E. coli. This inhibition can be relieved by adding lactose or isopropyl-β-D-thiogalactopyranoside (IPTG).
   3738..4326    -  rep_origin     ori: high-copy-number ColE1/pMB1/pBR322/pUC origin of replication
   4497..5357    -  CDS            AmpR: β-lactamase; bla; confers resistance to ampicillin, carbenicillin, and related antibiotics
   5358..5462    -  promoter       AmpR promoter: bla
   5521..5573    -  misc_feature   bom (fragment): basis of mobility region from pBR322
   5728..6107    +  enhancer       CMV enhancer: human cytomegalovirus immediate early enhancer
   6108..6307    +  promoter       CMV promoter: human cytomegalovirus (CMV) immediate early promoter
   6325..6505    +  LTR            5' LTR (truncated): truncated 5' long terminal repeat (LTR) from HIV-1
   6552..6677    +  misc_feature   HIV-1 Ψ: packaging signal of human immunodeficiency virus type 1
   6661..7024    +  CDS            HIV-1 gag (fragment): gag protein from human immunodeficiency virus 1; gag
   7170..7403    +  misc_feature   RRE: The Rev response element (RRE) of HIV-1 allows for Rev-dependent mRNA export from the nucleus to the cytoplasm.
   7780..7880    +  CDS            Rev (fragment): human immunodeficiency virus 1 (HIV-1) Rev protein; rev; enhances nuclear export of unspliced and incompletely spliced viral mRNAs
   7930..8047    +  misc_feature   cPPT/CTS: central polypurine tract and central termination sequence of HIV-1
   8098..8338    +  promoter       U6 promoter: RNA polymerase III promoter for human U6 snRNA
   8367..8442    +  misc_RNA       gRNA scaffold: guide RNA scaffold for the Streptococcus pyogenes CRISPR/Cas9 system
   8460..8478    +  CDS            small t antigen (fragment): SV40 (simian virus 40) small t antigen
   8504..8715    +  promoter       EF-1α core promoter: core promoter for human elongation factor EF-1α
   8740..12843   +  CDS            Cas9: Cas9 (Csn1) endonuclease from the Streptococcus pyogenes Type II CRISPR/Cas system generates RNA-guided double strand breaks in DNA
  12981..566     +  CDS            PuroR (fragment) (across the origin): puromycin N-acetyltransferase; pac from Streptomyces; confers resistance to puromycin
>Addgene plasmid #244871 | pLentiCRISPR V2 SQLE_sg1 | addgene full sequence | sequence record 489415 | Addgene NGS Result
CCCGCGACGACGTCCCCAGGGCCGTACGCACCCTCGCCGCCGCGTTCGCCGACTACCCCGCCACGCGCCA
CACCGTCGATCCGGACCGCCACATCGAGCGGGTCACCGAGCTGCAAGAACTCTTCCTCACGCGCGTCGGG
CTCGACATCGGCAAGGTGTGGGTCGCGGACGACGGCGCCGCGGTGGCGGTCTGGACCACGCCGGAGAGCG
TCGAAGCGGGGGCGGTGTTCGCCGAGATCGGCCCGCGCATGGCCGAGTTGAGCGGTTCCCGGCTGGCCGC
GCAGCAACAGATGGAAGGCCTCCTGGCGCCGCACCGGCCCAAGGAGCCCGCGTGGTTCCTGGCCACCGTC
GGAGTCTCGCCCGACCACCAGGGCAAGGGTCTGGGCAGCGCCGTCGTGCTCCCCGGAGTGGAGGCGGCCG
AGCGCGCCGGGGTGCCCGCCTTCCTGGAGACCTCCGCGCCCCGCAACCTCCCCTTCTACGAGCGGCTCGG
CTTCACCGTCACCGCCGACGTCGAGGTGCCCGAAGGACCGCGCACCTGGTGCATGACCCGCAAGCCCGGT
GCCTGAACGCGTTAAGTCGACAATCAACCTCTGGATTACAAAATTTGTGAAAGATTGACTGGTATTCTTA
ACTATGTTGCTCCTTTTACGCTATGTGGATACGCTGCTTTAATGCCTTTGTATCATGCTATTGCTTCCCG
TATGGCTTTCATTTTCTCCTCCTTGTATAAATCCTGGTTGCTGTCTCTTTATGAGGAGTTGTGGCCCGTT
GTCAGGCAACGTGGCGTGGTGTGCACTGTGTTTGCTGACGCAACCCCCACTGGTTGGGGCATTGCCACCA
CCTGTCAGCTCCTTTCCGGGACTTTCGCTTTCCCCCTCCCTATTGCCACGGCGGAACTCATCGCCGCCTG
CCTTGCCCGCTGCTGGACAGGGGCTCGGCTGTTGGGCACTGACAATTCCGTGGTGTTGTCGGGGAAATCA
TCGTCCTTTCCTTGGCTGCTCGCCTGTGTTGCCACCTGGATTCTGCGCGGGACGTCCTTCTGCTACGTCC
CTTCGGCCCTCAATCCAGCGGACCTTCCTTCCCGCGGCCTGCTGCCGGCTCTGCGGCCTCTTCCGCGTCT
TCGCCTTCGCCCTCAGACGAGTCGGATCTCCCTTTGGGCCGCCTCCCCGCGTCGACTTTAAGACCAATGA
CTTACAAGGCAGCTGTAGATCTTAGCCACTTTTTAAAAGAAAAGGGGGGACTGGAAGGGCTAATTCACTC
CCAACGAAGACAAGATCTGCTTTTTGCTTGTACTGGGTCTCTCTGGTTAGACCAGATCTGAGCCTGGGAG
CTCTCTGGCTAACTAGGGAACCCACTGCTTAAGCCTCAATAAAGCTTGCCTTGAGTGCTTCAAGTAGTGT
GTGCCCGTCTGTTGTGTGACTCTGGTAACTAGAGATCCCTCAGACCCTTTTAGTCAGTGTGGAAAATCTC
TAGCAGGGCCCGTTTAAACCCGCTGATCAGCCTCGACTGTGCCTTCTAGTTGCCAGCCATCTGTTGTTTG
CCCCTCCCCCGTGCCTTCCTTGACCCTGGAAGGTGCCACTCCCACTGTCCTTTCCTAATAAAATGAGGAA
ATTGCATCGCATTGTCTGAGTAGGTGTCATTCTATTCTGGGGGGTGGGGTGGGGCAGGACAGCAAGGGGG
AGGATTGGGAAGACAATAGCAGGCATGCTGGGGATGCGGTGGGCTCTATGGCTTCTGAGGCGGAAAGAAC
CAGCTGGGGCTCTAGGGGGTATCCCC
[124 nt withheld, positions 1777-1900]
C
[91 nt withheld, positions 1902-1992]
A
[49 nt withheld, positions 1994-2042]
CCTTTGACGTTGGAGTCCACGTTCTTT
[37 nt withheld, positions 2070-2106]
ACCCTATCTCGGTCTATTCTTTTGATTTATAAGGGATTTTGCCGATTTCGGCCTATTGGTTAAAAAATGA
GCTGATTTAACAAAAATTTAACGCGAATTAATTCTGTGGAATGTGTGTCAGTTAGGGTGTGGAAAGTCCC
CAGGCTCCCCAGCAGGCAGAAGTATGCAAAGCATGCATCTCAATTAGTCAGCAACCAGGTGTGGAAAGTC
CCCAGGCTCCCCAGCAGGCAGAAGTATGCAAAGCATGCATCTCAATTAGTCAGCAACCATAGTCCCGCCC
CTAACTCCGCCCATCCCGCCCCTAACTCCGCCCAGTTCCGCCCATTCTCCGCCCCATGGCTGACTAATTT
TTTTTATTTATGCAGAGGCCGAGGCCGCCTCTGCCTCTGAGCTATTCCAGAAGTAGTGAGGAGGCTTTTT
TGGAGGCCTAGGCTTTTGCAAAAAGCTCCCGGGAGCTTGTATATCCATTTTCGGATCTGATCAGCACGTG
TTGACAATTAATCATCGGCATAGTATATCGGCATAGTATAATACGACAAGGTGAGGAACTAAACCATGGC
CAAGTTGACCAGTGCCGTTCCGGTGCTCACCGCGCGCGACGTCGCCGGAGCGGTCGAGTTCTGGACCGAC
CGGCTCGGGTTCTCCCGGGACTTCGTGGAGGACGACTTCGCCGGTGTGGTCCGGGACGACGTGACCCTGT
TCATCAGCGCGGTCCAGGACCAGGTGGTGCCGGACAACACCCTGGCCTGGGTGTGGGTGCGCGGCCTGGA
CGAGCTGTACGCCGAGTGGTCGGAGGTCGTGTCCACGAACTTCCGGGACGCCTCCGGGCCGGCCATGACC
GAGATCGGCGAGCAGCCGTGGGGGCGGGAGTTCGCCCTGCGCGACCCGGCCGGCAACTGCGTGCACTTCG
TGGCCGAGGAGCAGGACTGACACGTGCTACGAGATTTCGATTCCACCGCCGCCTTCTATGAAAGGTTGGG
CTTCGGAATCGTTTTCCGGGACGCCGGCTGGATGATCCTCCAGCGCGGGGATCTCATGCTGGAGTTCTTC
GCCCACCCCAACTTGTTTATTGCAGCTTATAATGGTTACAAATAAAGCAATAGCATCACAAATTTCACAA
ATAAAGCATTTTTTTCACTGCATTCTAGTTGTGGTTTGTCCAAACTCATCAATGTATCTTATCATGTCTG
TATACCGTCGACCTCTAGCTAGAGCTTGGCGTAATCATGGTCATAGCTGTTTCCTGTGTGAAATTGTTAT
CCGCTCACAATTCCACACAACATACGAGCCGGAAGCATAAAGTGTAAAGCCTGGGGTGCCTAATGAGTGA
GCTAACTCACATTAATTGCGTTGCGCTCACTGCCCGCTTTCCAGTCGGGAAACCTGTCGTGCCAGCTGCA
TTAATGAATCGGCCAACGCGCGGGGAGAGGCGGTTTGCGTATTGGGCGCTCTTCCGCTTCCTCGCTCACT
GACTCGCTGCGCTCGGTCGTTCGGCTGCGGCGAGCGGTATCAGCTCACTCAAAGGCGGTAATACGGTTAT
CCACAGAATCAGGGGATAACGCAGGAAAGAACATGTGAGCAAAAGGCCAGCAAAAGGCCAGGAACCGTAA
AAAGGCCGCGTTGCTGGCGTTTTTCCATAGGCTCCGCCCCCCTGACGAGCATCACAAAAATCGACGCTCA
AGTCAGAGGTGGCGAAACCCGACAGGACTATAAAGATACCAGGCGTTTCCCCCTGGAAGCTCCCTCGTGC
GCTCTCCTGTTCCGACCCTGCCGCTTACCGGATACCTGTCCGCCTTTCTCCCTTCGGGAAGCGTGGCGCT
TTCTCATAGCTCACGCTGTAGGTATCTCAGTTCGGTGTAGGTCGTTCGCTCCAAGCTGGGCTGTGTGCAC
GAACCCCCCGTTCAGCCCGACCGCTGCGCCTTATCCGGTAACTATCGTCTTGAGTCCAACCCGGTAAGAC
ACGACTTATCGCCACTGGCAGCAGCCACTGGTAACAGGATTAGCAGAGCGAGGTATGTAGGCGGTGCTAC
AGAGTTCTTGAAGTGGTGGCCTAACTACGGCTACACTAGAAGAACAGTATTTGGTATCTGCGCTCTGCTG
AAGCCAGTTACCTTCGGAAAAAGAGTTGGTAGCTCTTGATCCGGCAAACAAACCACCGCTGGTAGCGGTG
GTTTTTTTGTTTGCAAGCAGCAGATTACGCGCAGAAAAAAAGGATCTCAAGAAGATCCTTTGATCTTTTC
TACGGGGTCTGACGCTCAGTGGAACGAAAACTCACGTTAAGGGATTTTGGTCATGAGATTATCAAAAAGG
ATCTTCACCTAGATCCTTTTAAATTAAAAATGAAGTTTTAAATCAATCTAAAGTATATATGAGTAAACTT
GGTCTGACAGTTACCAATGCTTAATCAGTGAGGCACCTATCTCAGCGATCTGTCTATTTCGTTCATCCAT
AGTTGCCTGACTCCCCGTCGTGTAGATAACTACGATACGGGAGGGCTTACCATCTGGCCCCAGTGCTGCA
ATGATACCGCGAGACCCACGCTCACCGGCTCCAGATTTATCAGCAATAAACCAGCCAGCCGGAAGGGCCG
AGCGCAGAAGTGGTCCTGCAACTTTATCCGCCTCCATCCAGTCTATTAATTGTTGCCGGGAAGCTAGAGT
AAGTAGTTCGCCAGTTAATAGTTTGCGCAACGTTGTTGCCATTGCTACAGGCATCGTGGTGTCACGCTCG
TCGTTTGGTATGGCTTCATTCAGCTCCGGTTCCCAACGATCAAGGCGAGTTACATGATCCCCCATGTTGT
GCAAAAAAGCGGTTAGCTCCTTCGGTCCTCCGATCGTTGTCAGAAGTAAGTTGGCCGCAGTGTTATCACT
CATGGTTATGGCAGCACTGCATAATTCTCTTACTGTCATGCCATCCGTAAGATGCTTTTCTGTGACTGGT
GAGTACTCAACCAAGTCATTCTGAGAATAGTGTATGCGGCGACCGAGTTGCTCTTGCCCGGCGTCAATAC
GGGATAATACCGCGCCACATAGCAGAACTTTAAAAGTGCTCATCATTGGAAAACGTTCTTCGGGGCGAAA
ACTCTCAAGGATCTTACCGCTGTTGAGATCCAGTTCGATGTAACCCACTCGTGCACCCAACTGATCTTCA
GCATCTTTTACTTTCACCAGCGTTTCTGGGTGAGCAAAAACAGGAAGGCAAAATGCCGCAAAAAAGGGAA
TAAGGGCGACACGGAAATGTTGAATACTCATACTCTTCCTTTTTCAATATTATTGAAGCATTTATCAGGG
TTATTGTCTCATGAGCGGATACATATTTGAATGTATTTAGAAAAATAAACAAATAGGGGTTCCGCGCACA
TTTCCCCGAAAAGTGCCACCTGACGTCGACGGATCGGGAGATCTCCCGATCCCCTATGGTGCACTCTCAG
TACAATCTGCTCTGATGCCGCATAGTTAAGCCAGTATCTGCTCCCTGCTTGTGTGTTGGAGGTCGCTGAG
TAGTGCGCGAGCAAAATTTAAGCTACAACAAGGCAAGGCTTGACCGACAATTGCATGAAGAATCTGCTTA
GGGTTAGGCGTTTTGCGCTGCTTCGCGATGTACGGGCCAGATATACGCGTTGACATTGATTATTGACTAG
TTATTAATAGTAATCAATTACGGGGTCATTAGTTCATAGCCCATATATGGAGTTCCGCGTTACATAACTT
ACGGTAAATGGCCCGCCTGGCTGACCGCCCAACGACCCCCGCCCATTGACGTCAATAATGACGTATGTTC
CCATAGTAACGCCAATAGGGACTTTCCATTGACGTCAATGGGTGGAGTATTTACGGTAAACTGCCCACTT
GGCAGTACATCAAGTGTATCATATGCCAAGTACGCCCCCTATTGACGTCAATGACGGTAAATGGCCCGCC
TGGCATTATGCCCAGTACATGACCTTATGGGACTTTCCTACTTGGCAGTACATCTACGTATTAGTCATCG
CTATTACCATGGTGATGCGGTTTTGGCAGTACATCAATGGGCGTGGATAGCGGTTTGACTCACGGGGATT
TCCAAGTCTCCACCCCATTGACGTCAATGGGAGTTTGTTTTGGCACCAAAATCAACGGGACTTTCCAAAA
TGTCGTAACAACTCCGCCCCATTGACGCAAATGGGCGGTAGGCGTGTACGGTGGGAGGTCTATATAAGCA
GCGCGTTTTGCCTGTACTGGGTCTCTCTGGTTAGACCAGATCTGAGCCTGGGAGCTCTCTGGCTAACTAG
GGAACCCACTGCTTAAGCCTCAATAAAGCTTGCCTTGAGTGCTTCAAGTAGTGTGTGCCCGTCTGTTGTG
TGACTCTGGTAACTAGAGATCCCTCAGACCCTTTTAGTCAGTGTGGAAAATCTCTAGCAGTGGCGCCCGA
ACAGGGACTTGAAAGCGAAAGGGAAACCAGAGGAGCTCTCTCGACGCAGGACTCGGCTTGCTGAAGCGCG
CACGGCAAGAGGCGAGGGGCGGCGACTGGTGAGTACGCCAAAAATTTTGACTAGCGGAGGCTAGAAGGAG
AGAGATGGGTGCGAGAGCGTCAGTATTAAGCGGGGGAGAATTAGATCGCGATGGGAAAAAATTCGGTTAA
GGCCAGGGGGAAAGAAAAAATATAAATTAAAACATATAGTATGGGCAAGCAGGGAGCTAGAACGATTCGC
AGTTAATCCTGGCCTGTTAGAAACATCAGAAGGCTGTAGACAAATACTGGGACAGCTACAACCATCCCTT
CAGACAGGATCAGAAGAACTTAGATCATTATATAATACAGTAGCAACCCTCTATTGTGTGCATCAAAGGA
TAGAGATAAAAGACACCAAGGAAGCTTTAGACAAGATAGAGGAAGAGCAAAACAAAAGTAAGACCACCGC
ACAGCAAGCGGCCGCTGATCTTCAGACCTGGAGGAGGAGATATGAGGGACAATTGGAGAAGTGAATTATA
TAAATATAAAGTAGTAAAAATTGAACCATTAGGAGTAGCACCCACCAAGGCAAAGAGAAGAGTGGTGCAG
AGAGAAAAAAGAGCAGTGGGAATAGGAGCTTTGTTCCTTGGGTTCTTGGGAGCAGCAGGAAGCACTATGG
GCGCAGCGTCAATGACGCTGACGGTACAGGCCAGACAATTATTGTCTGGTATAGTGCAGCAGCAGAACAA
TTTGCTGAGGGCTATTGAGGCGCAACAGCATCTGTTGCAACTCACAGTCTGGGGCATCAAGCAGCTCCAG
GCAAGAATCCTGGCTGTGGAAAGATACCTAAAGGATCAACAGCTCCTGGGGATTTGGGGTTGCTCTGGAA
AACTCATTTGCACCACTGCTGTGCCTTGGAATGCTAGTTGGAGTAATAAATCTCTGGAACAGATTTGGAA
TCACACGACCTGGATGGAGTGGGACAGAGAAATTAACAATTACACAAGCTTAATACACTCCTTAATTGAA
GAATCGCAAAACCAGCAAGAAAAGAATGAACAAGAATTATTGGAATTAGATAAATGGGCAAGTTTGTGGA
ATTGGTTTAACATAACAAATTGGCTGTGGTATATAAAATTATTCATAATGATAGTAGGAGGCTTGGTAGG
TTTAAGAATAGTTTTTGCTGTACTTTCTATAGTGAATAGAGTTAGGCAGGGATATTCACCATTATCGTTT
CAGACCCACCTCCCAACCCCGAGGGGACCCGACAGGCCCGAAGGAATAGAAGAAGAAGGTGGAGAGAGAG
ACAGAGACAGATCCATTCGATTAGTGAACGGATCGGCACTGCGTGCGCCAATTCTGCAGACAAATGGCAG
TATTCATCCACAATTTTAAAAGAAAAGGGGGGATTGGGGGGTACAGTGCAGGGGAAAGAATAGTAGACAT
AATAGCAACAGACATACAAACTAAAGAATTACAAAAACAAATTACAAAAATTCAAAATTTTCGGGTTTAT
TACAGGGACAGCAGAGATCCAGTTTGGTTAATTAAGGTACCGAGGGCCTATTTCCCATGATTCCTTCATA
TTTGCATATACGATACAAGGCTGTTAGAGAGATAATTAGAATTAATTTGACTGTAAACACAAAGATATTA
GTACAAAATACGTGACGTAGAAAGTAATAATTTCTTGGGTAGTTTGCAGTTTTAAAATTATGTTTTAAAA
TGGACTATCATATGCTTACCGTAACTTGAAAGTATTTCGATTTCTTGGCTTTATATATCTTGTGGAAAGG
ACGAAACACCGACCCAGAAGTTATCATCGTGTTTTAGAGCTAGAAATAGCAAGTTAAAATAAGGCTAGTC
CGTTATCAACTTGAAAAAGTGGCACCGAGTCGGTGCTTTTTTGAATTCGCTAGCTAGGTCTTGAAAGGAG
TGGGAATTGGCTCCGGTGCCCGTCAGTGGGCAGAGCGCACATCGCCCACAGTCCCCGAGAAGTTGGGGGG
AGGGGTCGGCAATTGATCCGGTGCCTAGAGAAGGTGGCGCGGGGTAAACTGGGAAAGTGATGTCGTGTAC
TGGCTCCGCCTTTTTCCCGAGGGTGGGGGAGAACCGTATATAAGTGCAGTAGTCGCCGTGAACGTTCTTT
TTCGCAACGGGTTTGCCGCCAGAACACAGGACCGGTTCTAGAGCGCTGCCACCATGGACAAGAAGTACAG
CATCGGCCTGGACATCGGCACCAACTCTGTGGGCTGGGCCGTGATCACCGACGAGTACAAGGTGCCCAGC
AAGAAATTCAAGGTGCTGGGCAACACCGACCGGCACAGCATCAAGAAGAACCTGATCGGAGCCCTGCTGT
TCGACAGCGGCGAAACAGCCGAGGCCACCCGGCTGAAGAGAACCGCCAGAAGAAGATACACCAGACGGAA
GAACCGGATCTGCTATCTGCAAGAGATCTTCAGCAACGAGATGGCCAAGGTGGACGACAGCTTCTTCCAC
AGACTGGAAGAGTCCTTCCTGGTGGAAGAGGATAAGAAGCACGAGCGGCACCCCATCTTCGGCAACATCG
TGGACGAGGTGGCCTACCACGAGAAGTACCCCACCATCTACCACCTGAGAAAGAAACTGGTGGACAGCAC
CGACAAGGCCGACCTGCGGCTGATCTATCTGGCCCTGGCCCACATGATCAAGTTCCGGGGCCACTTCCTG
ATCGAGGGCGACCTGAACCCCGACAACAGCGACGTGGACAAGCTGTTCATCCAGCTGGTGCAGACCTACA
ACCAGCTGTTCGAGGAAAACCCCATCAACGCCAGCGGCGTGGACGCCAAGGCCATCCTGTCTGCCAGACT
GAGCAAGAGCAGACGGCTGGAAAATCTGATCGCCCAGCTGCCCGGCGAGAAGAAGAATGGCCTGTTCGGA
AACCTGATTGCCCTGAGCCTGGGCCTGACCCCCAACTTCAAGAGCAACTTCGACCTGGCCGAGGATGCCA
AACTGCAGCTGAGCAAGGACACCTACGACGACGACCTGGACAACCTGCTGGCCCAGATCGGCGACCAGTA
CGCCGACCTGTTTCTGGCCGCCAAGAACCTGTCCGACGCCATCCTGCTGAGCGACATCCTGAGAGTGAAC
ACCGAGATCACCAAGGCCCCCCTGAGCGCCTCTATGATCAAGAGATACGACGAGCACCACCAGGACCTGA
CCCTGCTGAAAGCTCTCGTGCGGCAGCAGCTGCCTGAGAAGTACAAAGAGATTTTCTTCGACCAGAGCAA
GAACGGCTACGCCGGCTACATTGACGGCGGAGCCAGCCAGGAAGAGTTCTACAAGTTCATCAAGCCCATC
CTGGAAAAGATGGACGGCACCGAGGAACTGCTCGTGAAGCTGAACAGAGAGGACCTGCTGCGGAAGCAGC
GGACCTTCGACAACGGCAGCATCCCCCACCAGATCCACCTGGGAGAGCTGCACGCCATTCTGCGGCGGCA
GGAAGATTTTTACCCATTCCTGAAGGACAACCGGGAAAAGATCGAGAAGATCCTGACCTTCCGCATCCCC
TACTACGTGGGCCCTCTGGCCAGGGGAAACAGCAGATTCGCCTGGATGACCAGAAAGAGCGAGGAAACCA
TCACCCCCTGGAACTTCGAGGAAGTGGTGGACAAGGGCGCTTCCGCCCAGAGCTTCATCGAGCGGATGAC
CAACTTCGATAAGAACCTGCCCAACGAGAAGGTGCTGCCCAAGCACAGCCTGCTGTACGAGTACTTCACC
GTGTATAACGAGCTGACCAAAGTGAAATACGTGACCGAGGGAATGAGAAAGCCCGCCTTCCTGAGCGGCG
AGCAGAAAAAGGCCATCGTGGACCTGCTGTTCAAGACCAACCGGAAAGTGACCGTGAAGCAGCTGAAAGA
GGACTACTTCAAGAAAATCGAGTGCTTCGACTCCGTGGAAATCTCCGGCGTGGAAGATCGGTTCAACGCC
TCCCTGGGCACATACCACGATCTGCTGAAAATTATCAAGGACAAGGACTTCCTGGACAATGAGGAAAACG
AGGACATTCTGGAAGATATCGTGCTGACCCTGACACTGTTTGAGGACAGAGAGATGATCGAGGAACGGCT
GAAAACCTATGCCCACCTGTTCGACGACAAAGTGATGAAGCAGCTGAAGCGGCGGAGATACACCGGCTGG
GGCAGGCTGAGCCGGAAGCTGATCAACGGCATCCGGGACAAGCAGTCCGGCAAGACAATCCTGGATTTCC
TGAAGTCCGACGGCTTCGCCAACAGAAACTTCATGCAGCTGATCCACGACGACAGCCTGACCTTTAAAGA
GGACATCCAGAAAGCCCAGGTGTCCGGCCAGGGCGATAGCCTGCACGAGCACATTGCCAATCTGGCCGGC
AGCCCCGCCATTAAGAAGGGCATCCTGCAGACAGTGAAGGTGGTGGACGAGCTCGTGAAAGTGATGGGCC
GGCACAAGCCCGAGAACATCGTGATCGAAATGGCCAGAGAGAACCAGACCACCCAGAAGGGACAGAAGAA
CAGCCGCGAGAGAATGAAGCGGATCGAAGAGGGCATCAAAGAGCTGGGCAGCCAGATCCTGAAAGAACAC
CCCGTGGAAAACACCCAGCTGCAGAACGAGAAGCTGTACCTGTACTACCTGCAGAATGGGCGGGATATGT
ACGTGGACCAGGAACTGGACATCAACCGGCTGTCCGACTACGATGTGGACCATATCGTGCCTCAGAGCTT
TCTGAAGGACGACTCCATCGACAACAAGGTGCTGACCAGAAGCGACAAGAACCGGGGCAAGAGCGACAAC
GTGCCCTCCGAAGAGGTCGTGAAGAAGATGAAGAACTACTGGCGGCAGCTGCTGAACGCCAAGCTGATTA
CCCAGAGAAAGTTCGACAATCTGACCAAGGCCGAGAGAGGCGGCCTGAGCGAACTGGATAAGGCCGGCTT
CATCAAGAGACAGCTGGTGGAAACCCGGCAGATCACAAAGCACGTGGCACAGATCCTGGACTCCCGGATG
AACACTAAGTACGACGAGAATGACAAGCTGATCCGGGAAGTGAAAGTGATCACCCTGAAGTCCAAGCTGG
TGTCCGATTTCCGGAAGGATTTCCAGTTTTACAAAGTGCGCGAGATCAACAACTACCACCACGCCCACGA
CGCCTACCTGAACGCCGTCGTGGGAACCGCCCTGATCAAAAAGTACCCTAAGCTGGAAAGCGAGTTCGTG
TACGGCGACTACAAGGTGTACGACGTGCGGAAGATGATCGCCAAGAGCGAGCAGGAAATCGGCAAGGCTA
CCGCCAAGTACTTCTTCTACAGCAACATCATGAACTTTTTCAAGACCGAGATTACCCTGGCCAACGGCGA
GATCCGGAAGCGGCCTCTGATCGAGACAAACGGCGAAACCGGGGAGATCGTGTGGGATAAGGGCCGGGAT
TTTGCCACCGTGCGGAAAGTGCTGAGCATGCCCCAAGTGAATATCGTGAAAAAGACCGAGGTGCAGACAG
GCGGCTTCAGCAAAGAGTCTATCCTGCCCAAGAGGAACAGCGATAAGCTGATCGCCAGAAAGAAGGACTG
GGACCCTAAGAAGTACGGCGGCTTCGACAGCCCCACCGTGGCCTATTCTGTGCTGGTGGTGGCCAAAGTG
GAAAAGGGCAAGTCCAAGAAACTGAAGAGTGTGAAAGAGCTGCTGGGGATCACCATCATGGAAAGAAGCA
GCTTCGAGAAGAATCCCATCGACTTTCTGGAAGCCAAGGGCTACAAAGAAGTGAAAAAGGACCTGATCAT
CAAGCTGCCTAAGTACTCCCTGTTCGAGCTGGAAAACGGCCGGAAGAGAATGCTGGCCTCTGCCGGCGAA
CTGCAGAAGGGAAACGAACTGGCCCTGCCCTCCAAATATGTGAACTTCCTGTACCTGGCCAGCCACTATG
AGAAGCTGAAGGGCTCCCCCGAGGATAATGAGCAGAAACAGCTGTTTGTGGAACAGCACAAGCACTACCT
GGACGAGATCATCGAGCAGATCAGCGAGTTCTCCAAGAGAGTGATCCTGGCCGACGCTAATCTGGACAAA
GTGCTGTCCGCCTACAACAAGCACCGGGATAAGCCCATCAGAGAGCAGGCCGAGAATATCATCCACCTGT
TTACCCTGACCAATCTGGGAGCCCCTGCCGCCTTCAAGTACTTTGACACCACCATCGACCGGAAGAGGTA
CACCAGCACCAAAGAGGTGCTGGACGCCACCCTGATCCACCAGAGCATCACCGGCCTGTACGAGACACGG
ATCGACCTGTCTCAGCTGGGAGGCGACAAGCGACCTGCCGCCACAAAGAAGGCTGGACAGGCTAAGAAGA
AGAAAGATTACAAAGACGATGACGATAAGGGATCCGGCGCAACAAACTTCTCTCTGCTGAAACAAGCCGG
AGATGTCGAAGAGAATCCTGGACCGACCGAGTACAAGCCCACGGTGCGCCTCGCCA
